Addgene plasmid #224151: GPD3_KW
Purpose: IPTG-inducible expression of C. elegans protein GPD-3 with a chitin tag
Depositing lab: Katherine Walstrom. Depositing organization: New College of Florida.
Backbone
  Vector backbone: pTXB3
  Backbone manufacturer: NEB
  Vector type: Bacterial Expression
Growth in bacteria
  Bacterial resistance: Ampicillin, 100 μg/mL
  Growth temperature: 37°C
  Growth strain: DH5alpha
  Copy number: Low Copy
Gene/Insert
  Gene/Insert name: GPD-3
  Species: C. elegans (nematode)
  Entrez Gene: gpd-3
  Tag / fusion protein: intein-CBD (C terminal on insert)
  Cloning method: Restriction Enzyme; 5′ cloning site unknown (unknown if destroyed)
  Sequencing primers: 5′ T7
Terms and licenses: Academic/Nonprofit Terms; Industry Terms: Not Available to Industry
How to cite: GPD3_KW was a gift from Katherine Walstrom (Addgene plasmid # 224151 ; http://n2t.net/addgene:224151 ; RRID:Addgene_224151)
