[The description below was written by a language model from this plasmid's Addgene catalogue record and pLannotate feature annotations shown in this document.]
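Description:
GPD3_KW is a bacterial expression plasmid built on the NEB pTXB3 backbone, catalogued as a vector for IPTG-inducible production of the C. elegans protein GPD-3 (gene gpd-3) fused at its C terminus to an intein–chitin binding domain tag. It is propagated in E. coli under ampicillin selection from the bla gene. Replication relies on a ColE1/pMB1-type origin accompanied by rop, consistent with the low-copy designation in the record, and an M13 phage origin is also present. Remnants of pBR322 (bom, mbeC and tetracycline-resistance fragments) flank the plasmid-borne lacI gene.

The expression unit follows the usual design for this vector family. A T7 promoter with an adjacent lac operator and the T7 gene 10 ribosome binding site drives transcription, which is kept off by LacI until IPTG is added in a host supplying T7 RNA polymerase. A run of five rrnB T1 terminators lies upstream, presumably shielding the cassette from read-through, and a T7 terminator closes it. The modified Mxe GyrA intein followed by the Bacillus circulans chitin binding domain allows the fusion to be captured on chitin resin, and thiol-induced cleavage at the intein's N terminus then releases the target protein without the tag.

The feature table does not fully match the catalogue description. No GPD-3 coding feature is annotated, and only about 55 nt separate the second RBS from the full-length intein, too little for a protein-coding insert. The 7,048 nt sequence instead shows a duplicated T7 promoter–operator–RBS segment with a short intein fragment between the copies. The two tiny "chicken β-actin promoter" hits are probably spurious. The presence of the insert should therefore be verified rather than assumed from this sequence record.
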