Features (pLannotate 1.2.2; 30 found; start..end, strand, type, name):
     35..139     +  promoter       AmpR promoter: bla
    140..1000    +  CDS            AmpR: β-lactamase; bla; confers resistance to ampicillin, carbenicillin, and related antibiotics
   1042..1555    -  rep_origin     M13 ori (sequence partly withheld): M13 bacteriophage origin of replication; arrow indicates direction of (+) strand synthesis
   1666..2254    +  rep_origin     ori: high-copy-number ColE1/pMB1/pBR322/pUC origin of replication
   2431..2521    -  misc_feature   bom (fragment): basis of mobility region from pBR322
   2623..2814    -  CDS            rop: Rop protein, which maintains plasmids at low copy number; rop
   2855..2965    +  CDS            mbeC (fragment): MBEC_ECOLX - Experimental evidence at protein level: Swiss-Prot protein existence level 1. Required for efficient mobilization of ColE1 plasmid and is thus essential to promote the specific transfer of the plasmid during conjugation. Probably functions by inducing DNA bending, helping the MbeA relaxase to melt the DNA around the nic site and cleave the phosphodiester bond. Binds specifically double-stranded DNA (dsDNA) containing the ColE1 oriT but does not recognize the inverted repeat (IR). From Escherichia coli.
   3000..3322    -  CDS            TcR (fragment): tetracycline efflux protein; tet; confers resistance to tetracycline
   3337..3358    -  protein_bind   CAP binding site: CAP binding activates transcription in the presence of cAMP. E. coli catabolite activator protein
   3371..4453    -  CDS            lacI: lac repressor; lacI; The lac repressor binds to the lac operator to inhibit transcription in E. coli. This inhibition can be relieved by adding lactose or isopropyl-β-D-thiogalactopyranoside (IPTG).
   4454..4531    -  promoter       lacI promoter: lacI
   4539..4632    -  CDS            TcR (fragment): tetracycline efflux protein; tet; confers resistance to tetracycline
   4684..4770    +  terminator     rrnB T1 terminator: Escherichia coli rrnB; transcription terminator T1 from the E. coli rrnB gene
   4867..4953    +  terminator     rrnB T1 terminator: Escherichia coli rrnB; transcription terminator T1 from the E. coli rrnB gene
   5050..5136    +  terminator     rrnB T1 terminator: Escherichia coli rrnB; transcription terminator T1 from the E. coli rrnB gene
   5233..5319    +  terminator     rrnB T1 terminator: Escherichia coli rrnB; transcription terminator T1 from the E. coli rrnB gene
   5416..5502    +  terminator     rrnB T1 terminator: Escherichia coli rrnB; transcription terminator T1 from the E. coli rrnB gene
   5637..5655    +  promoter       T7 promoter: promoter for bacteriophage T7 RNA polymerase
   5656..5680    +  protein_bind   lac operator: The lac repressor binds to the lac operator to inhibit transcription in E. coli. This inhibition can be relieved by adding lactose or isopropyl-β-D-thiogalactopyranoside (IPTG). lac repressor encoded by lacI
   5695..5717    +  RBS            RBS: efficient ribosome binding site from bacteriophage T7 gene 10 (Olins and Rangwala, 1989)
   5773..5856    +  CDS            Mxe GyrA intein (fragment): modified GyrA intein (Southworth et al., 1999); Mycobacterium xenopi gyrA; N-terminal cleavage of this intein can be induced by thiols.
   5869..5890    +  promoter       chicken β-actin promoter (fragment): No description available
   5888..5909    +  promoter       chicken β-actin promoter (fragment): No description available
   5982..6000    +  promoter       T7 promoter: promoter for bacteriophage T7 RNA polymerase
   6001..6025    +  protein_bind   lac operator: The lac repressor binds to the lac operator to inhibit transcription in E. coli. This inhibition can be relieved by adding lactose or isopropyl-β-D-thiogalactopyranoside (IPTG). lac repressor encoded by lacI
   6040..6062    +  RBS            RBS: efficient ribosome binding site from bacteriophage T7 gene 10 (Olins and Rangwala, 1989)
   6118..6711    +  CDS            Mxe GyrA intein: modified GyrA intein (Southworth et al., 1999); Mycobacterium xenopi gyrA; N-terminal cleavage of this intein can be induced by thiols.
   6742..6897    +  CDS            CBD: chitin binding domain from chitinase A1 (Watanabe et al., 1994); Bacillus circulans chiA
   6919..6968    +  CDS            SET1 (fragment): solubility-enhancement tag derived from T7 phage gene 10B
   6976..7023    +  terminator     T7 terminator: transcription terminator for bacteriophage T7 RNA polymerase
>Addgene plasmid #224151 | GPD3_KW | addgene full sequence | sequence record 444362 | Addgene NGS Result
AACTACGTCAGGTGGCACTTTTCGGGGAAATGTGCGCGGAACCCCTATTTGTTTATTTTTCTAAATACAT
TCAAATATGTATCCGCTCATGAGACAATAACCCTGATAAATGCTTCAATAATATTGAAAAAGGAAGAGTA
TGAGTATTCAACATTTCCGTGTCGCCCTTATTCCCTTTTTTGCGGCATTTTGCCTTCCTGTTTTTGCTCA
CCCAGAAACGCTGGTGAAAGTAAAAGATGCTGAAGATCAGTTGGGTGCACGAGTGGGTTACATCGAACTG
GATCTCAACAGCGGTAAGATCCTTGAGAGTTTTCGCCCCGAAGAACGTTTCCCAATGATGAGCACTTTTA
AAGTTCTGCTATGTGGCGCGGTATTATCCCGTGTTGACGCCGGGCAAGAGCAACTCGGTCGCCGCATACA
CTATTCTCAGAATGACTTGGTTGAGTACTCACCAGTCACAGAAAAGCATCTTACGGATGGCATGACAGTA
AGAGAATTATGCAGTGCTGCCATAACCATGAGTGATAACACTGCGGCCAACTTACTTCTGACAACGATCG
GAGGACCGAAGGAGCTAACCGCTTTTTTGCACAACATGGGGGATCATGTAACTCGCCTTGATCGTTGGGA
ACCGGAGCTGAATGAAGCCATACCAAACGACGAGCGTGACACCACGATGCCTGTAGCAATGGCAACAACG
TTGCGCAAACTATTAACTGGCGAACTACTTACTCTAGCTTCCCGGCAACAATTAATAGACTGGATGGAGG
CGGATAAAGTTGCAGGACCACTTCTGCGCTCGGCCCTTCCGGCTGGCTGGTTTATTGCTGATAAATCTGG
AGCCGGTGAGCGTGGGTCTCGCGGTATCATTGCAGCACTGGGGCCAGATGGTAAGCCCTCCCGTATCGTA
GTTATCTACACGACGGGGAGTCAGGCAACTATGGATGAACGAAATAGACAGATCGCTGAGATAGGTGCCT
CACTGATTAAGCATTGGTAACTGTCAGACCAAGTTTACTCATATATACTTTAGATTGATT
[38 nt withheld, positions 1041-1078]
A
[37 nt withheld, positions 1080-1116]
ATTTTGTTAAAATTCGCGTTAAATTTTTGTTAAATCAGCTCATTTTTTAACCAATAGGCCGAAATCGGCA
AAATCCCTTATAAATCAAAAGAATAGCCCGAGATAGGGT
[37 nt withheld, positions 1226-1262]
AAAGAACGTGGACTCCAACGTCAAAGG
[141 nt withheld, positions 1290-1430]
G
[125 nt withheld, positions 1432-1556]
AAAGGATCTAGGTGAAGATCCTTTTTGATAATCTCATGACCAAAATCCCTTAACGTGAGTTTTCGTTCCA
CTGAGCGTCAGACCCCGTAGAAAAGATCAAAGGATCTTCTTGAGATCCTTTTTTTCTGCGCGTAATCTGC
TGCTTGCAAACAAAAAAACCACCGCTACCAGCGGTGGTTTGTTTGCCGGATCAAGAGCTACCAACTCTTT
TTCCGAAGGTAACTGGCTTCAGCAGAGCGCAGATACCAAATACTGTCCTTCTAGTGTAGCCGTAGTTAGG
CCACCACTTCAAGAACTCTGTAGCACCGCCTACATACCTCGCTCTGCTAATCCTGTTACCAGTGGCTGCT
GCCAGTGGCGATAAGTCGTGTCTTACCGGGTTGGACTCAAGACGATAGTTACCGGATAAGGCGCAGCGGT
CGGGCTGAACGGGGGGTTCGTGCACACAGCCCAGCTTGGAGCGAACGACCTACACCGAACTGAGATACCT
ACAGCGTGAGCTATGAGAAAGCGCCACGCTTCCCGAAGGGAGAAAGGCGGACAGGTATCCGGTAAGCGGC
AGGGTCGGAACAGGAGAGCGCACGAGGGAGCTTCCAGGGGGAAACGCCTGGTATCTTTATAGTCCTGTCG
GGTTTCGCCACCTCTGACTTGAGCGTCGATTTTTGTGATGCTCGTCAGGGGGGCGGAGCCTATGGAAAAA
CGCCAGCAACGCGGCCTTTTTACGGTTCCTGGCCTTTTGCTGGCCTTTTGCTCACATGTTCTTTCCTGCG
TTATCCCCTGATTCTGTGGATAACCGTATTACCGCCTTTGAGTGAGCTGATACCGCTCGCCGCAGCCGAA
CGACCGAGCGCAGCGAGTCAGTGAGCGAGGAAGCTATGGTGCACTCTCAGTACAATCTGCTCTGATGCCG
CATAGTTAAGCCAGTATACACTCCGCTATCGCTACGTGACTGGGTCATGGCTGCGCCCCGACACCCGCCA
ACACCCGCTGACGCGCCCTGACGGGCTTGTCTGCTCCCGGCATCCGCTTACAGACAAGCTGTGACCGTCT
CCGGGAGCTGCATGTGTCAGAGGTTTTCACCGTCATCACCGAAACGCGCGAGGCAGCTGCGGTAAAGCTC
ATCAGCGTGGTCGTGCAGCGATTCACAGATGTCTGCCTGTTCATCCGCGTCCAGCTCGTTGAGTTTCTCC
AGAAGCGTTAATGTCTGGCTTCTGATAAAGCGGGCCATGTTAAGGGCGGTTTTTTCCTGTTTGGTCACTG
ATGCCTCCGTGTAAGGGGGATTTCTGTTCATGGGGGTAATGATACCGATGAAACGAGAGAGGATGCTCAC
GATACGGGTTACTGATGATGAACATGCCCGGTTACTGGAACGTTGTGAGGGTAAACAACTGGCGGTATGG
ATGCGGCGGGACCAGAGAAAAATCACTCAGGGTCAATGCCAGCCGAACGCCAGCAAGACGTAGCCCAGCG
CGTCGGCCGCCATGCCGGCGATAATGGCCTGCTTCTCGCCGAAACGTTTGGTGGCGGGACCAGTGACGAA
GGCTTGAGCGAGGGCGTGCAAGATTCCGAATACCGCAAGCGACAGGCCGATCATCGTCGCGCTCCAGCGA
AAGCGGTCCTCGCCGAAAATGACCCAGAGCGCTGCCGGCACCTGTCCTACGAGTTGCATGATAAAGAAGA
CAGTCATAAGTGCGGCGACGATAGTCATGCCCCGCGCCCACCGGAAGGAGCTGACTGGGTTGAAGGCTCT
CAAGGGCATCGGTCGAGATCCCGGTGCCTAATGAGTGAGCTAACTTACATTAATTGCGTTGCGCTCACTG
CCCGCTTTCCAGTCGGGAAACCTGTCGTGCCAGCTGCATTAATGAATCGGCCAACGCGCGGGGAGAGGCG
GTTTGCGTATTGGGCGCCAGGGTGGTTTTTCTTTTCACCAGTGAGACGGGCAACAGCTGATTGCCCTTCA
CCGCCTGGCCCTGAGAGAGTTGCAGCAAGCGGTCCACGCTGGTTTGCCCCAGCAGGCGAAAATCCTGTTT
GATGGTGGTTAACGGCGGGATATAACATGAGCTGTCTTCGGTATCGTCGTATCCCACTACCGAGATATCC
GCACCAACGCGCAGCCCGGACTCGGTAATGGCGCGCATTGCGCCCAGCGCCATCTGATCGTTGGCAACCA
GCATCGCAGTGGGAACGATGCCCTCATTCAGCATTTGCATGGTTTGTTGAAAACCGGACATGGCACTCCA
GTCGCCTTCCCGTTCCGCTATCGGCTGAATTTGATTGCGAGTGAGATATTTATGCCAGCCAGCCAGACGC
AGACGCGCCGAGACAGAACTTAATGGGCCCGCTAACAGCGCGATTTGCTGGTGACCCAATGCGACCAGAT
GCTCCACGCCCAGTCGCGTACCGTCTTCATGGGAGAAAATAATACTGTTGATGGGTGTCTGGTCAGAGAC
ATCAAGAAATAACGCCGGAACATTAGTGCAGGCAGCTTCCACAGCAATGGCATCCTGGTCATCCAGCGGA
TAGTTAATGATCAGCCCACTGACGCGTTGCGCGAGAAGATTGTGCACCGCCGCTTTACAGGCTTCGACGC
CGCTTCGTTCTACCATCGACACCACCACGCTGGCACCCAGTTGATCGGCGCGAGATTTAATCGCCGCGAC
AATTTGCGACGGCGCGTGCAGGGCCAGACTGGAGGTGGCAACGCCAATCAGCAACGACTGTTTGCCCGCC
AGTTGTTGTGCCACGCGGTTGGGAATGTAATTCAGCTCCGCCATCGCCGCTTCCACTTTTTCCCGCGTTT
TCGCAGAAACGTGGCTGGCCTGGTTCACCACGCGGGAAACGGTCTGATAAGAGACACCGGCATACTCTGC
GACATCGTATAACGTTACTGGTTTCACATTCACCACCCTGAATTGACTCTCTTCCGGGCGCTATCATGCC
ATACCGCGAAAGGTTTTGCGCCATTCGATGGTGTCCGGGATCTCGACGCTCTCCCTTATGCGACTCCTGC
ATTAGGAAGCAGCCCAGTAGTAGGTTGAGGCCGTTGAGCACCGCCGCCGCAAGGAATGGTGCATGCCGGC
ATGCCGCCCTTTCGTCTTCAAGAATTAATTCCCAATTCCCCAGGCATCAAATAAAACGAAAGGCTCAGTC
GAAAGACTGGGCCTTTCGTTTTATCTGTTGTTTGTCGGTGAACGCTCTCCTGAGTAGGACAAATCCGCCG
GGAGCGGATTTGAACGTTGCGAAGCAACGGCCCGGRGGGKGGSGGGSRGGRCGCCCGCCATAAACTGCCA
GGAATTAATTCCCCAGGCATCAAATAAAACGAAAGGCTCAGTCGAAAGACTGGGCCTTTCGTTTTATCTG
TTGTTTGTCGGTGAACGCTCTCCTGAGTAGGACAAATCCGCCGGGAGCGGATTTGAACGTTGCGAAGCAA
CGGCCCGGRGGGKGGCGGGCAGGMCGCCCGCCATAAACTGCCAGGAATTAATTCCCCAGGCATCAAATAA
AACGAAAGGCTCAGTCGAAAGACTGGGCCTTTCGTTTTATCTGTTGTTTGTCGGTGAACGCTCTCCTGAG
TAGGACAAATCCGCCGGGAGCGGATTTGAACGTTGCGAAGCAACGGCCCGGAGGGKGGCGGGCAGGACGC
CCGCCATAAACTGCCAGGAATTAATTCCCCAGGCATCAAATAAAACGAAAGGCTCAGTCGAAAGACTGGG
CCTTTCGTTTTATCTGTTGTTTGTCGGTGAACGCTCTCCTGAGTAGGACAAATCCGCCGGGAGCGGATTT
GAACGTTGCGAAGCAACGGCCCGGAGGGTGGCGGGCAGGACGCCCGCCATAAACTGCCAGGAATTAATTC
CCCAGGCATCAAATAAAACGAAAGGCTCAGTCGAAAGACTGGGCCTTTCGTTTTATCTGTTGTTTGTCGG
TGAACGCTCTCCTGAGTAGGACAAATCCGCCGGGAGCGGATTTGAACGTTGCGAAGCAACGGCCCGGRGG
GKGGCGGGCAGGMCGCCCGCCATAAACTGCCAGGAATTGGGGATCGGAATTAATTCCCGGTTTAAACCGG
GGATCTCGATCCCGCGAAATTAATACGACTCACTATAGGGGAATTGTGAGCGGATAACAATTCCCCTCTA
GAAATAATTTTGTTTAACTTTAAGAAGGAGATATAACCATGGCGACCAAGCCAAGTGTCGGAATCTCCTA
CATTGCTACCAAGGCCTGCATCACGGGAGATGCACTAGTTGCCCTACCCGAGGGCGAGTCGGTACGCATC
GCCGACATCGTGCCGGGKGCGCGGCCCMACRGGGGGGRGGGCGGGGGGGGGGGGGGGGGGGGGGGGGGGG
GGGGGGGGGGGGGGGGGGGGGGGGGRARGGGGGMAMCARAAAAAMCCCCCCCCSWWAAAACCCGGSCCCC
CCCCCCCCRCRAAATTAATACGACTCACTATAGGGGAATTGTGAGCGGATAACAATTCCCCTCTAGAAAT
AATTTTGTTTAACTTTAAGAAGGAGATATAACCATGGCGACCAAGCCAAGTGTCGGAATCTCCTACATTG
CTACCAAGGCCTGCATCACGGGAGATGCACTAGTTGCCCTACCCGAGGGCGAGTCGGTACGCATCGCCGA
CATCGTGCCGGGTGCGCGGCCCAACAGTGACAACGCCATCGACCTGAAAGTCCTTGACCGGCATGGCAAT
CCCGTGCTCGCCGACCGGCTGTTCCACTCCGGCGAGCATCCGGTGTACACGGTGCGTACGGTCGAAGGTC
TGCGTGTGACGGGCACCGCGAACCACCCGTTGTTGTGTTTGGTCGACGTCGCCGGGGTGCCGACCCTGCT
GTGGAAGCTGATCGACGAAATCAAGCCGGGCGATTACGCGGTGATTCAACGCAGCGCATTCAGCGTCGAC
TGTGCAGGTTTTGCCCGCGGGAAACCCGAATTTGCGCCCACAACCTACACAGTCGGCGTCCCTGGACTGG
TGCGTTTCTTGGAAGCACACCACCGAGACCCGGACGCCCAAGCTATCGCCGACGAGCTGACCGACGGGCG
GTTCTACTACGCGAAAGTCGCCAGTGTCACCGACGCCGGCGTGCAGCCGGTGTATAGCCTTCGTGTCGAC
ACGGCAGACCACGCGTTTATCACGAACGGGTTCGTCAGCCACGCTACTGGCCTCACCGGTCTGAACTCAG
GCCTCACGACAAATCCTGGTGTATCCGCTTGGCAGGTCAACACAGCTTATACTGCGGGACAATTGGTCAC
ATATAACGGCAAGACGTATAAATGTTTGCAGCCCCACACCTCCTTGGCAGGATGGGAACCATCCAACGTT
CCTGCCTTGTGGCAGCTTCAATGACTGCAGGAAGGGGATCCGGCTGCTAACAAAGCCCGAAAGGAAGCTG
AGTTGGCTGCTGCCACCGCTGAGCAATAACTAGCATAACCCCTTGGGGCCTCTAAACGGGTCTTGAGGGG
TTTTTTGCTGAAAGGAGGAACTATATCCGGAT
